Addgene plasmid #215805: pNIC- AVITAG-CTH10STII- -GG
Purpose: (Empty Backbone) Cloning of target gene with C terminal non cleavable AVITAG and TEV cleavage of C terminal His10 and Twin Strep tag
Depositing lab: ASAP Discovery & Frank von Delft. Depositing organization: University of Oxford. Publication: A selection of Golden Gate vectors to simplify recombinant protein production in Escherichia coli. Fairhead M, Koekemoer L, Williams E, von Delft F. bioRxiv 2024.02.13.579886 10.1101/2024.02.13.579886.
Backbone
  Vector backbone: pNIC28a
  Backbone manufacturer: Novagen
  Vector type: Bacterial Expression
Growth in bacteria
  Bacterial resistance: Kanamycin, 50 μg/mL
  Growth temperature: 37°C
  Growth strain: DH5alpha
  Copy number: Low Copy
Gene/Insert
  Gene/Insert name: None
Depositor comments: Please visit https://doi.org/10.1101/2024.02.13.579886 for bioRxiv preprint.
How to cite: pNIC- AVITAG-CTH10STII- -GG was a gift from ASAP Discovery & Frank von Delft (Addgene plasmid # 215805 ; http://n2t.net/addgene:215805 ; RRID:Addgene_215805)
