[The description below was written by a language model from this plasmid's Addgene catalogue record and pLannotate feature annotations shown in this document.]
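Description:
pNIC- AVITAG-CTH10STII- -GG is an empty bacterial expression backbone derived from pNIC28a, a pET-type vector, and intended for recombinant protein production in Escherichia coli. According to the associated publication title it belongs to a set of Golden Gate cloning vectors, which the "GG" in the name presumably reflects. The plasmid is about 5.5 kb and is selected with kanamycin through an aminoglycoside phosphotransferase (KanR) gene. It replicates from a ColE1/pBR322-type origin accompanied by the bom region and the rop gene, which holds copy number down, consistent with the low-copy listing. An f1 origin is also present, along with leftover tetracycline-resistance fragments from the pBR322 lineage that are not functional markers.

The expression cassette consists of a T7 promoter followed by a lac operator and the strong phage T7 gene 10 ribosome binding site, ending in a T7 terminator. A lacI gene with its own promoter supplies repressor, so expression is IPTG-inducible in hosts that provide T7 RNA polymerase. No insert is present. The target gene is cloned between the ribosome binding site and the C-terminal tag region. As stated in the record, the resulting protein carries a non-cleavable C-terminal AviTag, the peptide substrate for site-specific biotinylation by BirA, followed by a TEV protease site that allows removal of a His10 and Twin-Strep tag used for affinity purification. The automated annotation detects only a partial polyhistidine match in this region, plus a short hit to a solubility tag that is probably spurious. The AviTag, TEV site, Twin-Strep tag and Golden Gate cloning sites are not annotated, so their exact arrangement rests on the catalogue description.
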