Features (pLannotate 1.2.2; 18 found; start..end, strand, type, name):
     46..64      +  promoter       T7 promoter: promoter for bacteriophage T7 RNA polymerase
     65..89      +  protein_bind   lac operator: The lac repressor binds to the lac operator to inhibit transcription in E. coli. This inhibition can be relieved by adding lactose or isopropyl-β-D-thiogalactopyranoside (IPTG). lac repressor encoded by lacI
    104..126     +  RBS            RBS: efficient ribosome binding site from bacteriophage T7 gene 10 (Olins and Rangwala, 1989)
    419..436     +  CDS            9xHis (fragment): 9xHis affinity tag
    446..495     +  CDS            SET1 (fragment): solubility-enhancement tag derived from T7 phage gene 10B
    503..550     +  terminator     T7 terminator: transcription terminator for bacteriophage T7 RNA polymerase
    587..1015    +  rep_origin     f1 ori (sequence partly withheld): f1 bacteriophage origin of replication; arrow indicates direction of (+) strand synthesis
   1068..1125    +  promoter       AmpR promoter (fragment): bla
   1134..1949    -  CDS            KanR: aminoglycoside phosphotransferase; aph(3')-Ia; confers resistance to kanamycin in bacteria or G418 (Geneticin®) in eukaryotes
   2071..2659    +  rep_origin     ori: high-copy-number ColE1/pMB1/pBR322/pUC origin of replication
   2845..2984    -  misc_feature   bom: basis of mobility region from pBR322
   3086..3277    -  CDS            rop: Rop protein, which maintains plasmids at low copy number; rop
   3294..3674    +  CDS            YPB1_ECOLX: Protein predicted: Swiss-Prot protein existence level 4. From Escherichia coli.
   3746..4037    -  CDS            TcR (fragment): tetracycline efflux protein; tet; confers resistance to tetracycline
   4052..4073    -  protein_bind   CAP binding site: CAP binding activates transcription in the presence of cAMP. E. coli catabolite activator protein
   4086..5168    -  CDS            lacI: lac repressor; lacI; The lac repressor binds to the lac operator to inhibit transcription in E. coli. This inhibition can be relieved by adding lactose or isopropyl-β-D-thiogalactopyranoside (IPTG).
   5169..5246    -  promoter       lacI promoter: lacI
   5254..24      -  CDS            TcR (fragment) (across the origin): tetracycline efflux protein; tet; confers resistance to tetracycline
>Addgene plasmid #215805 | pNIC- AVITAG-CTH10STII- -GG | addgene full sequence | sequence record 426156 | Addgene NGS Result
ACGATGCGTCCGGCGTAGAGGATCGAGATCTCGATCCCGCGAAATTAATACGACTCACTATAGGGGAATT
GTGAGCGGATAACAATTCCCCTCTAGAAATAATTTTGTTTAACCTTAAGAAGGAGATATACACATGAGAG
ACCGCGGATAATTCGGGTCTCACTCGGATCAGGCCTGAACGATATTTTTGAAGCGCAGAAAATTGAATGG
CATGAAGGTTCTGGAGAGAACCTCTACTTCCAATCGCACCATCATCACCACCATCATCATCATCACGGTT
CTGGTTGGAGTCACCCACAATTCGAGAAAGGTGGTGGCTCTGGTGGCGGTTCAGGCGGCTCCGCCTGGTC
CCATCCACAGTTTGAAAAGTGAGGATCCGAATTCGAGCTCCGTCGACAAGCTTGCGGCCGCACTCGAGCA
CCACCACCACCACCACTGAGATCCGGCTGCTAACAAAGCCCGAAAGGAAGCTGAGTTGGCTGCTGCCACC
GCTGAGCAATAACTAGCATAACCCCTTGGGGCCTCTAAACGGGTCTTGAGGGGTTTTTTGCTGAAAGGAG
GAACTATATCCGGATTGGCGAATGGG
[124 nt withheld, positions 587-710]
C
[91 nt withheld, positions 712-802]
A
[49 nt withheld, positions 804-852]
CCTTTGACGTTGGAGTCCACGTTCTTT
[37 nt withheld, positions 880-916]
ACCCTATCTCGGTCTATTCTTTTGATTTATAAGGGATTTTGCCGATTTCGGCCTATTGGTTAAAAAATGA
GCTGATTTAACAAAAATTTAACGCGAATTTTAACAAAATATTAACGCTTACAATTTAGGTGGCACTTTTC
GGGGAAATGTGCGCGGAACCCCTATTTGTTTATTTTTCTAAATACATTCAAATATGTATCCGCTCATGAA
TTAATTCTTAGAAAAACTCATCGAGCATCAAATGAAACTGCAATTTATTCATATCAGGATTATCAATACC
ATATTTTTGAAAAAGCCGTTTCTGTAATGAAGGAGAAAACTCACCGAGGCAGTTCCATAGGATGGCAAGA
TCCTGGTATCGGTCTGCGATTCCGACTCGTCCAACATCAATACAACCTATTAATTTCCCCTCGTCAAAAA
TAAGGTTATCAAGTGAGAAATCACCATGAGTGACGACTGAATCCGGTGAGAATGGCAAAAGTTTATGCAT
TTCTTTCCAGACTTGTTCAACAGGCCAGCCATTACGCTCGTCATCAAAATCACTCGCATCAACCAAACCG
TTATTCATTCGTGATTGCGCCTGAGCGAGACGAAATACGCGATCGCTGTTAAAAGGACAATTACAAACAG
GAATCGAATGCAACCGGCGCAGGAACACTGCCAGCGCATCAACAATATTTTCACCTGAATCAGGATATTC
TTCTAATACCTGGAATGCTGTTTTCCCGGGGATCGCAGTGGTGAGTAACCATGCATCATCAGGAGTACGG
ATAAAATGCTTGATGGTCGGAAGAGGCATAAATTCCGTCAGCCAGTTTAGTCTGACCATCTCATCTGTAA
CATCATTGGCAACGCTACCTTTGCCATGTTTCAGAAACAACTCTGGCGCATCGGGCTTCCCATACAATCG
ATAGATTGTCGCACCTGATTGCCCGACATTATCGCGAGCCCATTTATACCCATATAAATCAGCATCCATG
TTGGAATTTAATCGCGGCCTAGAGCAAGACGTTTCCCGTTGAATATGGCTCATAACACCCCTTGTATTAC
TGTTTATGTAAGCAGACAGTTTTATTGTTCATGACCAAAATCCCTTAACGTGAGTTTTCGTTCCACTGAG
CGTCAGACCCCGTAGAAAAGATCAAAGGATCTTCTTGAGATCCTTTTTTTCTGCGCGTAATCTGCTGCTT
GCAAACAAAAAAACCACCGCTACCAGCGGTGGTTTGTTTGCCGGATCAAGAGCTACCAACTCTTTTTCCG
AAGGTAACTGGCTTCAGCAGAGCGCAGATACCAAATACTGTCCTTCTAGTGTAGCCGTAGTTAGGCCACC
ACTTCAAGAACTCTGTAGCACCGCCTACATACCTCGCTCTGCTAATCCTGTTACCAGTGGCTGCTGCCAG
TGGCGATAAGTCGTGTCTTACCGGGTTGGACTCAAGACGATAGTTACCGGATAAGGCGCAGCGGTCGGGC
TGAACGGGGGGTTCGTGCACACAGCCCAGCTTGGAGCGAACGACCTACACCGAACTGAGATACCTACAGC
GTGAGCTATGAGAAAGCGCCACGCTTCCCGAAGGGAGAAAGGCGGACAGGTATCCGGTAAGCGGCAGGGT
CGGAACAGGAGAGCGCACGAGGGAGCTTCCAGGGGGAAACGCCTGGTATCTTTATAGTCCTGTCGGGTTT
CGCCACCTCTGACTTGAGCGTCGATTTTTGTGATGCTCGTCAGGGGGGCGGAGCCTATGGAAAAACGCCA
GCAACGCGGCCTTTTTACGGTTCCTGGCCTTTTGCTGGCCTTTTGCTCACATGTTCTTTCCTGCGTTATC
CCCTGATTCTGTGGATAACCGTATTACCGCCTTTGAGTGAGCTGATACCGCTCGCCGCAGCCGAACGACC
GAGCGCAGCGAGTCAGTGAGCGAGGAAGCGGAAGAGCGCCTGATGCGGTATTTTCTCCTTACGCATCTGT
GCGGTATTTCACACCGCAATGGTGCACTCTCAGTACAATCTGCTCTGATGCCGCATAGTTAAGCCAGTAT
ACACTCCGCTATCGCTACGTGACTGGGTCATGGCTGCGCCCCGACACCCGCCAACACCCGCTGACGCGCC
CTGACGGGCTTGTCTGCTCCCGGCATCCGCTTACAGACAAGCTGTGACCGTCTCCGGGAGCTGCATGTGT
CAGAGGTTTTCACCGTCATCACCGAAACGCGCGAGGCAGCTGCGGTAAAGCTCATCAGCGTGGTCGTGAA
GCGATTCACAGATGTCTGCCTGTTCATCCGCGTCCAGCTCGTTGAGTTTCTCCAGAAGCGTTAATGTCTG
GCTTCTGATAAAGCGGGCCATGTTAAGGGCGGTTTTTTCCTGTTTGGTCACTGATGCCTCCGTGTAAGGG
GGATTTCTGTTCATGGGGGTAATGATACCGATGAAACGAGAGAGGATGCTCACGATACGGGTTACTGATG
ATGAACATGCCCGGTTACTGGAACGTTGTGAGGGTAAACAACTGGCGGTATGGATGCGGCGGGACCAGAG
AAAAATCACTCAGGGTCAATGCCAGCGCTTCGTTAATACAGATGTAGGTGTTCCACAGGGTAGCCAGCAG
CATCCTGCGATGCAGATCCGGAACATAATGGTGCAGGGCGCTGACTTCCGCGTTTCCAGACTTTACGAAA
CACGGAAACCGAAGACCATTCATGTTGTTGCTCAGGTCGCAGACGTTTTGCAGCAGCAGTCGCTTCACGT
TCGCTCGCGTATCGGTGATTCATTCTGCTAACCAGTAAGGCAACCCCGCCAGCCTAGCCGGGTCCTCAAC
GACAGGAGCACGATCATGCGCACCCGTGGGGCCGCCATGCCGGCGATAATGGCCTGCTTCTCGCCGAAAC
GTTTGGTGGCGGGACCAGTGACGAAGGCTTGAGCGAGGGCGTGCAAGATTCCGAATACCGCAAGCGACAG
GCCGATCATCGTCGCGCTCCAGCGAAAGCGGTCCTCGCCGAAAATGACCCAGAGCGCTGCCGGCACCTGT
CCTACGAGTTGCATGATAAAGAAGACAGTCATAAGTGCGGCGACGATAGTCATGCCCCGCGCCCACCGGA
AGGAGCTGACTGGGTTGAAGGCTCTCAAGGGCATCGGTCGAGATCCCGGTGCCTAATGAGTGAGCTAACT
TACATTAATTGCGTTGCGCTCACTGCCCGCTTTCCAGTCGGGAAACCTGTCGTGCCAGCTGCATTAATGA
ATCGGCCAACGCGCGGGGAGAGGCGGTTTGCGTATTGGGCGCCAGGGTGGTTTTTCTTTTCACCAGTGAG
ACGGGCAACAGCTGATTGCCCTTCACCGCCTGGCCCTGAGAGAGTTGCAGCAAGCGGTCCACGCTGGTTT
GCCCCAGCAGGCGAAAATCCTGTTTGATGGTGGTTAACGGCGGGATATAACATGAGCTGTCTTCGGTATC
GTCGTATCCCACTACCGAGATATCCGCACCAACGCGCAGCCCGGACTCGGTAATGGCGCGCATTGCGCCC
AGCGCCATCTGATCGTTGGCAACCAGCATCGCAGTGGGAACGATGCCCTCATTCAGCATTTGCATGGTTT
GTTGAAAACCGGACATGGCACTCCAGTCGCCTTCCCGTTCCGCTATCGGCTGAATTTGATTGCGAGTGAG
ATATTTATGCCAGCCAGCCAGACGCAGACGCGCCGAGACAGAACTTAATGGGCCCGCTAACAGCGCGATT
TGCTGGTGACCCAATGCGACCAGATGCTCCACGCCCAGTCGCGTACCGTCTTCATGGGAGAAAATAATAC
TGTTGATGGGTGTCTGGTCAGAGACATCAAGAAATAACGCCGGAACATTAGTGCAGGCAGCTTCCACAGC
AATGGCATCCTGGTCATCCAGCGGATAGTTAATGATCAGCCCACTGACGCGTTGCGCGAGAAGATTGTGC
ACCGCCGCTTTACAGGCTTCGACGCCGCTTCGTTCTACCATCGACACCACCACGCTGGCACCCAGTTGAT
CGGCGCGAGATTTAATCGCCGCGACAATTTGCGACGGCGCGTGCAGGGCCAGACTGGAGGTGGCAACGCC
AATCAGCAACGACTGTTTGCCCGCCAGTTGTTGTGCCACGCGGTTGGGAATGTAATTCAGCTCCGCCATC
GCCGCTTCCACTTTTTCCCGCGTTTTCGCAGAAACGTGGCTGGCCTGGTTCACCACGCGGGAAACGGTCT
GATAAGAGACACCGGCATACTCTGCGACATCGTATAACGTTACTGGTTTCACATTCACCACCCTGAATTG
ACTCTCTTCCGGGCGCTATCATGCCATACCGCGAAAGGTTTTGCGCCATTCGATGGTGTCCGGGATCTCG
ACGCTCTCCCTTATGCGACTCCTGCATTAGGAAGCAGCCCAGTAGTAGGTTGAGGCCGTTGAGCACCGCC
GCCGCAAGGAATGGTGCATGCAAGGAGATGGCGCCCAACAGTCCCCCGGCCACGGGGCCTGCCACCATAC
CCACGCCGAAACAAGCGCTCATGAGCCCGAAGTGGCGAGCCCGATCTTCCCCATCGGTGATGTCGGCGAT
ATAGGCGCCAGCAACCGCACCTGTGGCGCCGGTGATGCCGGCC
